Addgene plasmid #126620: pLGB30
Purpose: (Empty Backbone) Suicide vector for allelic replacement in Bacteroides, tetracycline selection and rhamnose-inducible ss-Bfe1 counterselection
Depositing lab: Laurie Comstock. Depositing organization: Brigham and Women's Hospital. Publication: Streamlined Genetic Manipulation of Diverse Bacteroides and Parabacteroides Isolates from the Human Gut Microbiota. Garcia-Bayona L, Comstock LE. mBio. 2019 Aug 13;10(4). pii: mBio.01762-19. doi: 10.1128/mBio.01762-19. PubMed 31409684.
Backbone
  Vector backbone: new backbone
  Modifications to backbone: NEBuilder assembly reaction to fuse: a) rhamnose promoter, amplified from gene BT_3763 from B. thetaiotaomicron VPI-5482 (this promoter drives ss-bfe1 expression) b) ss-bfe1 gene and multiple cloning site, amplified from pLGB13, using oLGB110 and oLGB120 c) tetracycline resistance casette, amplified from vector pYT646b (Tang and Malamy, 2000), using oLGB121 and oLGB122 d) origin of transfer and replication, amplified from pLGB13 e) RhaR cassette (BT_3768), amplified from B.thetaiotaomicron VPI-5482
  Vector type: allellic exchange in bacteria
  Selectable markers: tetracycline (Bacteroidales)
Growth in bacteria
  Bacterial resistance: Ampicillin, 100 μg/mL
  Growth temperature: 37°C
  Growth strain: S17-lambda pir
  Copy number: Low Copy
Gene/Insert
  Cloning method: Gibson Cloning
Terms and licenses: Academic/Nonprofit Terms; Industry Terms: Not Available to Industry
How to cite: pLGB30 was a gift from Laurie Comstock (Addgene plasmid # 126620 ; http://n2t.net/addgene:126620 ; RRID:Addgene_126620)
