[The description below was written by a language model from this plasmid's Addgene catalogue record and pLannotate feature annotations shown in this document.]
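Description:
pLGB30 is an empty-backbone suicide vector of about 6.6 kb built for allelic replacement in Bacteroides and related gut Bacteroidales. It replicates from the R6K γ origin, which depends on the pi initiator protein. It is therefore maintained, at low copy, only in pir-expressing E. coli hosts such as S17-1 λ pir, where it is selected through the β-lactamase (AmpR) gene. An IncP oriT, flanked by a traJ fragment, allows conjugative mobilisation from the donor strain into the recipient. Because the plasmid cannot replicate in Bacteroides, tetracycline-resistant transconjugants arise only when it integrates into the chromosome by homologous recombination. This selection relies on tetQ, a ribosomal protection determinant.

According to the record, the vector was assembled from five pieces: the oriT/replication segment, the tetracycline resistance cassette, the ss-bfe1 gene with a multiple cloning site, a rhamnose-responsive promoter from the B. thetaiotaomicron BT_3763 locus, and the RhaR regulator cassette (BT_3768). Homology arms flanking the desired mutation are cloned into the MCS, of which the annotation detects a pBluescript-derived fragment. After cointegrates have been selected, adding rhamnose induces ss-Bfe1 expression as a counterselection. Cells that retain the integrated plasmid are disfavoured, which enriches for second-crossover events that leave either the mutant or the wild-type allele.

The automated feature table does not annotate ss-bfe1, the rhamnose promoter or rhaR. These presumably lie in the unannotated stretch between the R6K origin and the MCS, but their positions are not recorded. The record also does not describe how ss-Bfe1 exerts its counterselective effect.
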