Features (pLannotate 1.2.2; 7 found; start..end, strand, type, name):
     24..69      -  CDS            traJ (fragment): oriT-recognizing protein; traJ
    102..211     -  oriT           oriT: incP origin of transfer
    382..770     +  rep_origin     R6K γ ori: γ replication origin from E. coli plasmid R6K; requires the R6K initiator protein pi for replication
   3055..3108    +  misc_feature   MCS (fragment): pBluescript multiple cloning site
   3297..5219    -  CDS            tetQ: TETQ_BACT4 - Also known as tet(Q). Protein inferred from homology: Swiss-Prot protein existence level 3. Abolishes the inhibitory effect of tetracyclin on protein synthesis by a non-covalent modification of the ribosomes. From Bacteroides thetaiotaomicron.
   5703..5719    +  promoter       AmpR promoter (fragment): bla
   5720..6580    +  CDS            AmpR: β-lactamase; bla; confers resistance to ampicillin, carbenicillin, and related antibiotics
>Addgene plasmid #126620 | pLGB30 | addgene full sequence | sequence record 251794 | Addgene NGS Result
CAATTCGAGGGGGATCAATTCCGTGATAGGTGGGCTGCCCTTCCTGGTTGGCTTGGTTTCATCAGCCATC
CGCTTGCCCTCATCTGTTACGCCGGCGGTAGCCGGCCAGCCTCGCAGAGCAGGATTCCCGTTGAGCACCG
CCAGGTGCGAATAAGGGACAGTGAAGAAGGAACACCCGCTCGCGGGTGGGCCTACTTCACCTATCCTGCC
CGGCTGACGCCGTTGGATACACCAAGGAAAGTCTACACGAACCCTTTGGCAAAATCCTGTATATCGTGCG
AAAAAGGATGGATATACCGAAAAAATCGCTATAATGACCCCGAAGCAGGGTTATGCAGCGGAAAACGGAA
TTGATCCGGCCACGATGCGTCCGGCGTAGAGGATCTGAAGATCAGCAGTTCAACCTGTTGATAGTACGTA
CTAAGCTCTCATGTTTCACGTACTAAGCTCTCATGTTTAACGTACTAAGCTCTCATGTTTAACGAACTAA
ACCCTCATGGCTAACGTACTAAGCTCTCATGGCTAACGTACTAAGCTCTCATGTTTCACGTACTAAGCTC
TCATGTTTGAACAATAAAATTAATATAAATCAGCAACTTAAATAGCCTCTAAGGTTTTAAGTTTTATAAG
AAAAAAAAGAATATATAAGGCTTTTAAAGCTTTTAAGGTTTAACGGTTGTGGACAACAAGCCAGGGATGT
AACGCACTGAGAAGCCCTTAGAGCCTCTCAAAGCAATTTTGAGTGACACAGGAACACTTAACGGCTGACA
TGGGAATTCCCCTCCACCTTATTCTTCCCGACCGAACGAGCGGTATTCAAGCGGAGTAAGCCCGGTACGT
TTTTTGAAAAAGGAGAAAAAATATTCGGTAGACTGGAAGCCCAGAAAAAAAGAAATTTCTTTTACTGACT
GGGAAGTTCCCACCAACATTTGCTTGGCTTTACGAAGTTTCAGTTCCTGAAAATATTTGGCGGGTGCATA
GCCGGTATATTCCTTAAAAACCCTGCGGAACCATGAGTAACTGATATTCAGTCTCATCGCCAGTTCCTCC
GGATCAATATTGCCGGATACATTTTCATTCATAAGTATCTTTGCCTGCTCGATCTTCTGATCGACATCAC
TCATCTCGAAGACCTTATTCTTGGAAATCGAAAGAATCATACCAATCATGTGAAGTACGATTCCGGAAAG
GTATTGCTGGGCAGATATTTTATCCGCTTCTGCCACTTCCAAAGCGCGGGAAAACAAAGATACCAGTTCT
TCATTAATACCGACTTCCAATATCTGTCTTTCCTGAGAAAGAAAGGCATCGCCCACAATCGTATCAATCG
CCGGACCTTCAAAACCAATGTAATATTCCGTCCATCCGGTCTGCCGCAATGGATAATAAGTATGCCACTG
TCCGGGAAACAACACCATCAGCCGACCTTTACAAACTTGTCTTTCAGGAGTAGAATCGGAAGAAAACAAA
CCGCGCCCTTTTGTAATATAGACCAATTGATATTCCCGCAATACTCTTCCTTTTTCGGCATTGAAATAGT
AACCGGACGGATGCTCCTTCAGCGGATAAGGAGAATCGGGAGGGATAGACTGATAGCCAACCGTATTCAC
CCACAGACCGAATTTGCGGTCCATGTCATTAACTATCAAGTATTTAAATTCTAATCCCAAATTATTATCC
TCAGTCATACAGGCGTGTTTTCATACAATTGAATTGAACAAAAGTAGGAATTATTTTCAAAAAACACACG
CTAAACAGTAAAAAAACATCCAGAGCACCTGTCCAGATCCTCCGGATGCTTATTATTTCGGAGAAAACAT
GCATAAATCATGCTTTTTTTGCATAAAAAGTAAAATTTATACTGATGTAAGGTTTGGCTATGCAGATTTG
TGTCAAAATGCACATCCTTTCTATCAAAATGCGTAAGGAAAAGGAGGAAGGAACCGCCTATCTTTGCAAT
GTAGGTAAATGGATACCTTAAATATATAGACAAAATACCATGAAGAAAATTTTATCTTTGCTTGTGATGG
CTATTGTAGCTATACAGTTCTCATTTGCCGGCGCTTATAGAAATGAATATAAAACGCAAAGTGAATTTAA
TGTCATCTTGGAACGGGGGGATGACTATGAAGGATTTGTAGTTGGCTTGGGATATACTTGGATGAGTAGC
AAGGTAATTCTACCGGTAAATCAAAACGGATGGAGTCCAATATCTCGGAATGTTTCGGTGGACGAGAGTT
TTCATACGATAGTCTCAGAAAGGAAATACGATACCTCCCAATATGCCTATGAAAAAAGTCTGATGCAAGA
TCCAACAAAAGTTTCCGAAAAGGTCCGTGACTTAATAGTTAAAAACAAAGGTAATAATATCACTGAGATA
AATTTAGGCCAAGAAAAGCAATATTTGCCCACGGATAATAGTCAGATAAGTATTGTAATTACTGACACTG
GCAGTCGGTACGAAATTGTGATTAGTGCCACGGATAACTCAAATGGAAAGACTTATGAGGCAAAGTATGA
GAGTTTGACGGACTTGGTGTCAGCGGTACGCGATTCTGGTAGCCTGCCTGCTGTAAATAAGGAAGGACCC
AATCTGGAAGGACTGGCAGGGTTAGGATTCGGAATTGCTGAAACAGCCGGAAATTGGGCTGAGAAGATTA
TGGATAATCGAGGTGCGTACTTACCTAAGCAGATGCGTTTCTCGCCCAAAACGCTTCCGCCGATTATAAG
ATTGCCTTTAGGGAACTATCAAGTCCCCGCTAAAGGTATGAGTAGAGTGCGTGGAGTAGGTAAAGCTTTG
GGATGGGCAGGAATGGTGCTTACTGGCTATCAAGTTGTGCGTGATGTGCAAAATGGTCGATTTGCCGTGG
CAGGTACAAGAATTGCCGTAGCAGGTTTAGCTTATGGCGTTACTTTTATTCCCTATGTCGGTTGGGTCTT
AGCTATCGGTATCGGAGTGGCTGATTATACTTGGGGTGACGAGTTCTATGACTGGATAGACAATAGAGCT
TCTGAATTGGAAATGTGGTGGGACGGTGTAAGATTAGCATTATGAGTGGATCCCCCGGGCTGCAGGAATT
CGATATCAAGCTTATCGATACCGTCGACTAATTGCCTATCTTCCAGTGATGGAACAGCATTTGTGCATTG
GCTGCAACAATCAGCCTTACTTGTGCCTGTTCTATTTCCGAACCGACCGCTTGTATGAATCCAACAGTTG
CATGTGGCCTATTGTTTGGAGATAAGTATATATCCCAACTGTATTGCCTTATAGAAATTTCCTGACCGCT
CCATTATTTTGATGACATTGATTTTTGGAACATGAATAAAAGTTTATCTTTTTCGTTCATGCGGATATTA
TCAGAATAACCGCCTTTTGTTATTTGATACCCGCATGGCTTAACCATAAAAATGCCTAAGCCCTTAGTGT
ATGAACTTACTTCTGATGCATAGTCTTTACTTGTATTTAATGGAACTTTCCCTTTAATATGACACCACTC
ATTATTGCAACTGATGTCTTCAATCTCAGACATCATTTTTTGCAAATCTGTAATAGCTTTGGAACTTGCC
GCTTGGGGTATCTGCAACTCAAAATAGAGCATCGGTTCGAGAATGTCCACACCTGACTGTTGCAAGGCCA
GCCTGAAGACATAAGGGGTCAGCTGTCTGAAATCAGCAGGTGTACTTACCGGGCTATAATACTCGGCTTG
AGTAAAAGTTACTTTCAGATCAGTCACTTCCCATCCATGTAACCCGGATTGGCAAGACATACGAATCCCT
TCAAAAACGGCATTTTGAAAAGAATGGTTCAGATAACCATAGGAGATGTCACTTTCGATTTGCAACCCTG
TCCCTAACGGTAAGGGTTCAAGAGTCAGCCCTATTGTGGCCCAATAAGGGTTGGGCGGCACTTCGATCTG
AATAATCTTATTGACCTTTTTTACAGGTCGTTCTTTGTATATAGTCTTGATCTCATCAAAATGGACCTTT
ACGGAAAATCGTTCTTCCAGCAATGTCTGTATGATTTCCTTTTGGGTTAAACCATATAACGAGATTTCCA
ATTCATCACTATATGAGTTTATGGAAAAGGACAAAGACGGGTCTTCAATCCACAATGTATTCAGAGCGGA
TATCACCTTGCTTCTCTCTTCGGGCCTGTCTGGCCGGACGGAGGATTTGAGAGCGGGATGCTGATGCGAT
AATCCTTGAATCAAACAAGGTTCAGCACCTAAATAATTTCCGATTCGAAAATCATCCATATCCTCTACAA
TCGCGATATCATTGGCGCCCACTTCATCAACATTTATCTCTCTGCCCTGATTGATAGTTTTTAGATTTTT
AATCTTGATGAATTTTTCCGAATCGTTGATTCTTACAACGTCTCGAAGTCTCAGACTTCCGTCAATTATT
TTTAGAAAACTTCTTTTATGTCCTTTGGGGTCATGCTCTATCTTATAAAGATAAGATGAAAGTCTGTTTG
AGACCGATGCCGGAGGAAGTATAAAAGAAGTGATGGCGTCCAACAACTCATTGATACCGATATTGAACAT
TGCTGATCCATGTAGCACCGGATAGACTTTGGCTTTTGCCACAAGAGCGATTATCGTATTCCAATAATCA
GCCGGTGAAATTTCGCTATCCGCCAAATATCGTTCTAATATATTGTCGTCATGGTTGCATACAAATTCTT
TGTATTCTTCCTTTATATATGTTTGGGAGCAAACCGGATAAACCGATCCATCGACAACATTTTGCATAAA
CAGGACATCTTGAGACAGATTTGCTTTTATATCCAGATACAAACGCTCCAAATTCACACCGGCTCGGTCA
ATCTTATTGATAAATATAATTGTCGGGATTTGCAGCTTCTGTAAAGTATTGAACAGCAACTTTGTCTGCG
CTTGTATGCCTTCCTTTGCGGATAAGATGAGGACTGCTCCATCAAGCATTTTGAATGTCCGCTCCACTTC
CGCAATAAAATCCATGTGTCCCGGAGTGTCAATGATATTGCATTTCACACCATTCCAGATAATAGATGTC
GTAGAAGCCCGAACAGTAATTCCTCTACGTTTCTCTATATCCATAGAGTCCGTTATGGTGTCACCATTAT
CCACACAGCCGCACTTTTCCGTTGCTCCACTGGCAAACAGCAGATTCTCGGTTACGGAAGTTTTTCCTGC
ATCAATGTGAGCAAGAATTCCTAAATTTATAATATTCATTTGGATTAAGCAATAATATACTACAATAGAT
GCATTGTCGAAACGCACCTTTTAATACCTCCTCGTAGCATATGAGAACTACAGGATTCCTAACTCGTATT
AATATGTATATTATTACTGCCGCATAACGATTACAAAATTACACAAAAAAATATATCTAACAAAAGTAGG
AGGATTTTTTAACTTTTTACCATAGACATTTTATTAGGGAAACGTAGGTTCAACTGGTAAGTACGTTTCT
CTCTTTAAGAGAAACTCTTCGGGATGCAAAAATATGAAAATAACTCCAATTCACCAAATTATATAGCGAC
TTTTTTACAAAATGCTAAAATTTGTTGATTTCCGTCAAGCAATTGTTGAGCAAAAATGTCTTTTACGATA
AAATGATACCTCAATATCAACTGTTTAGCAAAACGATATTTCTCTTAAAGAGAGAAACACCTTTTTGTTC
ACCAATCCCCGACTTTTAATCCCGCGGCCATGATTGAAAAAGGAAGAGTATGAGTATTCAACATTTCCGT
GTCGCCCTTATTCCCTTTTTTGCGGCATTTTGCCTTCCTGTTTTTGCTCACCCAGAAACGCTGGTGAAAG
TAAAAGATGCTGAAGATCAGTTGGGTGCACGAGTGGGTTACATCGAACTGGATCTCAACAGCGGTAAGAT
CCTTGAGAGTTTTCGCCCCGAAGAACGTTTTCCAATGATGAGCACTTTTAAAGTTCTGCTATGTGGCGCG
GTATTATCCCGTATTGACGCCGGGCAAGAGCAACTCGGTCGCCGCATACACTATTCTCAGAATGACTTGG
TTGAGTACTCACCAGTCACAGAAAAGCATCTTACGGATGGCATGACAGTAAGAGAATTATGCAGTGCTGC
CATAACCATGAGTGATAACACTGCGGCCAACTTACTTCTGACAACGATCGGAGGACCGAAGGAGCTAACC
GCTTTTTTGCACAACATGGGGGATCATGTAACTCGCCTTGATCGTTGGGAACCGGAGCTGAATGAAGCCA
TACCAAACGACGAGCGTGACACCACGATGCCTGTAGCAATGGCAACAACGTTGCGCAAACTATTAACTGG
CGAACTACTTACTCTAGCTTCCCGGCAACAATTAATAGACTGGATGGAGGCGGATAAAGTTGCAGGACCA
CTTCTGCGCTCGGCCCTTCCGGCTGGCTGGTTTATTGCTGATAAATCTGGAGCCGGTGAGCGTGGGTCTC
GCGGTATCATTGCAGCACTGGGGCCAGATGGTAAGCCCTCCCGTATCGTAGTTATCTACACGACGGGGAG
TCAGGCAACTATGGATGAACGAAATAGACAGATCGCTGAGATAGGTGCCTCACTGATTAAGCATTGGTAA
CTGTCAGACCAAGTTTACTCATAACGCGT
